Addgene plasmid #87638: LexAop2-myr::4xSNAPf
Purpose: For creating drosophila transgenics expressing LexAop2-myr4x::SNAPf
Depositing lab: Gregory Jefferis. Depositing organization: MRC Laboratory of Molecular Biology. Publication: Second-Generation Drosophila Chemical Tags: Sensitivity, Versatility, and Speed. Sutcliffe B, Ng J, Auer TO, Pasche M, Benton R, Jefferis GS, Cachero S. Genetics. 2017 Apr;205(4):1399-1408. doi: 10.1534/genetics.116.199281. Epub 2017 Feb 16. PubMed 28209589.
Backbone
  Vector backbone: pJFRC19
  Vector type: Insect Expression
Growth in bacteria
  Bacterial resistance: Ampicillin, 100 μg/mL
  Growth temperature: 37°C
  Growth strain: DH5alpha
  Copy number: High Copy
Gene/Insert
  Gene/Insert name: myr::4xSNAPf
  Species: Synthetic
  Cloning method: Gibson Cloning
Terms and licenses: Academic/Nonprofit Terms; Industry Terms: Not Available to Industry
Depositor comments: GenBank accession number: KY511547
How to cite: LexAop2-myr::4xSNAPf was a gift from Gregory Jefferis (Addgene plasmid # 87638 ; http://n2t.net/addgene:87638 ; RRID:Addgene_87638)
