[The description below was written by a language model from this plasmid's Addgene catalogue record and pLannotate feature annotations shown in this document.]
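Description:
LexAop2-myr::4xSNAPf is a Drosophila transgenesis and insect expression plasmid built on the pJFRC19 backbone, about 10.5 kb in size. It is maintained in E. coli as a high-copy plasmid through a ColE1/pUC-type origin and is selected with ampicillin via the β-lactamase gene. For fly work it carries a φC31 attB site, which allows integrase-mediated insertion into a genomic attP landing site. It also carries the mini-white gene, an eye-colour marker used to identify transformants.

The payload is a synthetic reporter, assembled by Gibson cloning, that is placed downstream of a Drosophila hsp70Bb promoter and a modified myosin heavy chain intron 16, an element included to boost expression. The construct name indicates LexA operator (LexAop2) control, so expression should depend on a LexA-based driver. The operator repeats themselves are not annotated in the feature table, but they presumably lie in the unannotated stretch upstream of the hsp70 promoter. The coding region begins with an N-terminal fragment of Src64B, which supplies the myristoylation signal that targets the protein to membranes. This is followed by four tandem copies of the fast-reacting SNAPf tag, an O6-alkylguanine-DNA-alkyltransferase variant that bonds covalently with benzylguanine-derivatised substrates. An antisense hit to a fragment of the AcMNPV baculovirus P74 gene lies downstream of the reading frame. It probably reflects baculovirus-derived 3' sequence acting as the terminator, although the record does not say so.

The stated purpose is to generate transgenic flies expressing this membrane-bound, multimerised chemical tag. Cells expressing LexA can then be labelled with fluorescent SNAP substrates, and the four tag copies are expected to increase signal per molecule. The associated work concerns second-generation chemical tags designed for sensitive and rapid tissue staining.
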