Features (pLannotate 1.2.2; 15 found; start..end, strand, type, name):
     31..135     +  promoter       AmpR promoter: bla
    136..996     +  CDS            AmpR: β-lactamase; bla; confers resistance to ampicillin, carbenicillin, and related antibiotics
   1167..1755    +  rep_origin     ori: high-copy-number ColE1/pMB1/pBR322/pUC origin of replication
   1842..1911    +  protein_bind   attB: attB site for the φC31 integrase (Groth et al., 2000) phage φC31 integrase
   2127..6246    +  gene           mini-white: white; This modified version of the white gene lacks part of the first intron.
   6251..6406    +  CDS            YPB1_ECOLX (fragment): Protein predicted: Swiss-Prot protein existence level 4. From Escherichia coli.
   6488..6507    -  misc_feature   MCS (fragment): pUC18/19 multiple cloning site
   6890..7128    +  promoter       hsp70 promoter: Drosophila melanogaster hsp70Bb promoter
   7143..7210    +  intron         Mhc intron: modified Drosophila myosin heavy chain intron 16 (Pfeiffer et al., 2010)
   7234..7488    +  CDS            Src64B (fragment): SRC64_DROME - Also known as Src1. Experimental evidence at protein level: Swiss-Prot protein existence level 1. May play a role in the development of neural tissue and smooth muscle. From Drosophila melanogaster (Fruit fly).
   7492..8037    +  CDS            SNAP-tag®: human O6-alkylguanine-DNA-alkyltransferase variant that forms covalent bonds with benzylguanine derivatives fast-reacting variant, optimized for mammalian expression
   8056..8601    +  CDS            SNAP-tag®: human O6-alkylguanine-DNA-alkyltransferase variant that forms covalent bonds with benzylguanine derivatives fast-reacting variant, optimized for mammalian expression
   8620..9165    +  CDS            SNAP-tag®: human O6-alkylguanine-DNA-alkyltransferase variant that forms covalent bonds with benzylguanine derivatives fast-reacting variant, optimized for mammalian expression
   9187..9732    +  CDS            SNAP-tag®: human O6-alkylguanine-DNA-alkyltransferase variant that forms covalent bonds with benzylguanine derivatives fast-reacting variant, optimized for mammalian expression
   9774..10424   -  CDS            P74 (fragment): PIF0_NPVAC - Experimental evidence at protein level: Swiss-Prot protein existence level 1. Plays an essential role for oral infectivity of occlusion- derived virus (ODV) and functions also in host midgut attachment and fusion by binding to a specific host receptor. From Autographa californica nuclear polyhedrosis virus (AcMNPV).
>Addgene plasmid #87638 | LexAop2-myr::4xSNAPf | depositor full sequence | sequence record 174552 | Full Sequence
GACTCAGGTGGCACTTTTCGGGGAAATGTGCGCGGAACCCCTATTTGTTTATTTTTCTAAATACATTCAA
ATATGTATCCGCTCATGAGACAATAACCCTGATAAATGCTTCAATAATATTGAAAAAGGAAGAGTATGAG
TATTCAACATTTCCGTGTCGCCCTTATTCCCTTTTTTGCGGCATTTTGCCTTCCTGTTTTTGCTCACCCA
GAAACGCTGGTGAAAGTAAAAGATGCTGAAGATCAGTTGGGTGCACGAGTGGGTTACATCGAACTGGATC
TCAACAGCGGTAAGATCCTTGAGAGTTTTCGCCCCGAAGAACGTTTTCCAATGATGAGCACTTTTAAAGT
TCTGCTATGTGGCGCGGTATTATCCCGTATTGACGCCGGGCAAGAGCAACTCGGTCGCCGCATACACTAT
TCTCAGAATGACTTGGTTGAGTACTCACCAGTCACAGAAAAGCATCTTACGGATGGCATGACAGTAAGAG
AATTATGCAGTGCTGCCATAACCATGAGTGATAACACTGCGGCCAACTTACTTCTGACAACGATCGGAGG
ACCGAAGGAGCTAACCGCTTTTTTGCACAACATGGGGGATCATGTAACTCGCCTTGATCGTTGGGAACCG
GAGCTGAATGAAGCCATACCAAACGACGAGCGTGACACCACGATGCCTGTAGCAATGGCAACAACGTTGC
GCAAACTATTAACTGGCGAACTACTTACTCTAGCTTCCCGGCAACAATTAATAGACTGGATGGAGGCGGA
TAAAGTTGCAGGACCACTTCTGCGCTCGGCCCTTCCGGCTGGCTGGTTTATTGCTGATAAATCTGGAGCC
GGTGAGCGTGGGTCTCGCGGTATCATTGCAGCACTGGGGCCAGATGGTAAGCCCTCCCGTATCGTAGTTA
TCTACACGACGGGGAGTCAGGCAACTATGGATGAACGAAATAGACAGATCGCTGAGATAGGTGCCTCACT
GATTAAGCATTGGTAACTGTCAGACCAAGTTTACTCATATATACTTTAGATTGATTTAAAACTTCATTTT
TAATTTAAAAGGATCTAGGTGAAGATCCTTTTTGATAATCTCATGACCAAAATCCCTTAACGTGAGTTTT
CGTTCCACTGAGCGTCAGACCCCGTAGAAAAGATCAAAGGATCTTCTTGAGATCCTTTTTTTCTGCGCGT
AATCTGCTGCTTGCAAACAAAAAAACCACCGCTACCAGCGGTGGTTTGTTTGCCGGATCAAGAGCTACCA
ACTCTTTTTCCGAAGGTAACTGGCTTCAGCAGAGCGCAGATACCAAATACTGTTCTTCTAGTGTAGCCGT
AGTTAGGCCACCACTTCAAGAACTCTGTAGCACCGCCTACATACCTCGCTCTGCTAATCCTGTTACCAGT
GGCTGCTGCCAGTGGCGATAAGTCGTGTCTTACCGGGTTGGACTCAAGACGATAGTTACCGGATAAGGCG
CAGCGGTCGGGCTGAACGGGGGGTTCGTGCACACAGCCCAGCTTGGAGCGAACGACCTACACCGAACTGA
GATACCTACAGCGTGAGCTATGAGAAAGCGCCACGCTTCCCGAAGGGAGAAAGGCGGACAGGTATCCGGT
AAGCGGCAGGGTCGGAACAGGAGAGCGCACGAGGGAGCTTCCAGGGGGAAACGCCTGGTATCTTTATAGT
CCTGTCGGGTTTCGCCACCTCTGACTTGAGCGTCGATTTTTGTGATGCTCGTCAGGGGGGCGGAGCCTAT
GGAAAAACGCCAGCAACGCGGCCTTTTTACGGTTCCTGGCCTTTTGCTGGCCTTTTGCTCACATGTTACC
GTCGACGATGTAGGTCACGGTCTCGAAGCCGCGGTGCGGGTGCCAGGGCGTGCCCTTGGGCTCCCCGGGC
GCGTACTCCACCTCACCCATCTGGTCCATCATGATGAACGGGTCGAGGTGGCGGTAGTTGATCCCGGCGA
ACGCGCGGCGCACCGGGAAGCCCTCGCCCTCGAAACCGCTGGGCGCGGTGGTCACGGTGAGCACGGGACG
TGCGACGGCGTCGGCGGGTGCGGATACGCGGGGCAGCGTCAGCGGGTTCTCGACGGTCACGGCGGGCATG
TCGACAAGCCGAACATATGGGCGCGCCTAGTATGTATGTAAGTTAATAAAACCCATTTTTGCGGAAAGTA
GATAAAAAAAACATTTTTTTTTTTTACTGCACTGGATATCATTGAACTTATCTGATCAGTTTTAAATTTA
CTTCGATCCAAGGGTATTTGATGTACCAGGTTCTTTCGATTACCTCTCACTCAAAATGACATTCCACTCA
AAGTCAGCGCTGTTTGCCTCCTTCTCTGTCCACAGAAATATCGCCGTCTCTTTCGCCGCTGCGTCCGCTA
TCTCTTTCGCCACCGTTTGTAGCGTTACGTAGCGTCAATGTCCGCCTTCAGTTGCATTTTGTCAGCGGTT
TCGTGACGAAGCTCCAAGCGGTTTACGCCATCAATTAAACACAAAGTGCTGTGCCAAAACTCCTCTCGCT
TCTTATTTTTGTTTGTTTTTTGAGTGATTGGGGTGGTGATTGGTTTTGGGTGGGTAAGCAGGGGAAAGTG
TGAAAAATCCCGGCAATGGGCCAAGAGGATCAGGAGCTATTAATTCGCGGAGGCAGCAAACACCCATCTG
CCGAGCATCTGAACAATGTGAGTAGTACATGTGCATACATCTTAAGTTCACTTGATCTATAGGAACTGCG
ATTGCAACATCAAATTGTCTGCGGCGTGAGAACTGCGACCCACAAAAATCCCAAACCGCAATTGCACAAA
CAAATAGTGACACGAAACAGATTATTCTGGTAGCTGTTCTCGCTATATAAGACAATTTTTGAGATCATAT
CATGATCAAGACATCTAAAGGCATTCATTTTCGACTATATTCTTTTTTACAAAAAATATAACAACCAGAT
ATTTTAAGCTGATCCTAGATGCACAAAAAATAAATAAAAGTATAAACCTACTTCGTAGGATACTTCGGGG
TACTTTTTGTTCGGGGTTAGATGAGCATAACGCTTGTAGTTGATATTTGAGATCCCCTATCATTGCAGGG
TGACAGCGGAGCGGCTTCGCAGAGCTGCATTAACCAGGGCTTCGGGCAGGCCAAAAACTACGGCACGCTC
CGGCCACCCAGTCCGCCGGAGGACTCCGGTTCAGGGAGCGGCCAACTAGCCGAGAACCTCACCTATGCCT
GGCACAATATGGACATCTTTGGGGCGGTCAATCAGCCGGGCTCCGGATGGCGGCAGCTGGTCAACCGGAC
ACGCGGACTATTCTGCAACGAGCGACACATACCGGCGCCCAGGAAACATTTGCTCAAGAACGGTGAGTTT
CTATTCGCAGTCGGCTGATCTGTGTGAAATCTTAATAAAGGGTCCAATTACCAATTTGAAACTCAGTTTG
CGGCGTGGCCTATCCGGGCGAACTTTTGGCCGTGATGGGCAGTTCCGGTGCCGGAAAGACGACCCTGCTG
AATGCCCTTGCCTTTCGATCGCCGCAGGGCATCCAAGTATCGCCATCCGGGATGCGACTGCTCAATGGCC
AACCTGTGGACGCCAAGGAGATGCAGGCCAGGTGCGCCTATGTCCAGCAGGATGACCTCTTTATCGGCTC
CCTAACGGCCAGGGAACACCTGATTTTCCAAGCCATGGTGCGGATGCCACGACATCTGACCTATCGGCAG
CGAGTGGCCCGCGTGGATCAGGTGATCCAGGAGCTTTCGCTCAGCAAATGTCAGCACACGATCATCGGTG
TGCCCGGCAGGGTGAAAGGTCTGTCCGGCGGAGAAAGGAAGCGTCTGGCATTCGCCTCCGAGGCTCTAAC
CGATCCGCCGCTTCTGATCTGCGATGAGCCCACCTCCGGACTGGACTCCTTTACCGCCCACAGCGTCGTC
CAGGTGCTGAAGAAGCTGTCGCAGAAGGGCAAGACCGTCATCCTGACCATTCATCAGCCGTCTTCCGAGC
TGTTTGAGCTCTTTGACAAGATCCTTCTGATGGCCGAGGGCAGGGTAGCTTTCTTGGGCACTCCCAGCGA
AGCCGTCGACTTCTTTTCCTAGTGAGTTCGATGTGTTTATTAAGGGTATCTAGTATTACATAACATCTCA
ACTCCTATCCAGCGTGGGTGCCCAGTGTCCTACCAACTACAATCCGGCGGACTTTTACGTACAGGTGTTG
GCCGTTGTGCCCGGACGGGAGATCGAGTCCCGTGATCGGATCGCCAAGATATGCGACAATTTTGCCATTA
GCAAAGTAGCCCGGGATATGGAGCAGTTGTTGGCCACCAAAAATCTGGAGAAGCCACTGGAGCAGCCGGA
GAATGGGTACACCTACAAGGCCACCTGGTTCATGCAGTTCCGGGCGGTCCTGTGGCGATCCTGGCTGTCG
GTGCTCAAGGAACCACTCCTCGTAAAAGTGCGACTTATTCAGACAACGGTGAGTGGTTCCAGTGGAAACA
AATGATATAACGCTTACAATTCTTGGAAACAAATTCGCTAGATTTTAGATAGAATTGCCTGATTCCACAC
CCTTCTTAGTTTTTTTCAATGAGATGTATAGTTTATAGTTTTGCAGAAGATAAATAAATTTCATTTAACT
CGCGAATATTAATGAGATGCGAGTAACATTTTAATTTGCAGATGGTTGCCATCTTGATTGGCCTCATCTT
TTTGGGCCAACAACTCACGCAAGTGGGTGTGATGAATATCAACGGAGCCATCTTCCTCTTCCTGACCAAC
ATGACCTTTCAAAACGTCTTTGCCACGATAAATGTAAGTCATGTTTAGAATACATTTGCATTTCAATAAT
TTACTAACTTTCTAATGAATCGATTCGATTTAGGTGTTCACCTCAGAGCTGCCAGTTTTTATGAGGGAGG
CCCGAAGTCGACTTTATCGCTGTGACACATACTTTCTGGGCAAAACGATTGCCGAATTGCCGCTTTTTCT
CACAGTGCCACTGGTCTTCACGGCGATTGCCTATCCGATGATCGGACTGCGGGCCGGAGTGCTGCACTTC
TTCAACTGCCTGGCGCTGGTCACTCTGGTGGCCAATGTGTCAACGTCCTTCGGATATCTAATATCCTGCG
CCAGCTCCTCGACCTCGATGGCGCTGTCTGTGGGTCCGCCGGTTATCATACCATTCCTGCTCTTTGGCGG
CTTCTTCTTGAACTCGGGCTCGGTGCCAGTATACCTCAAATGGTTGTCGTACCTCTCATGGTTCCGTTAC
GCCAACGAGGGTCTGCTGATTAACCAATGGGCGGACGTGGAGCCGGGCGAAATTAGCTGCACATCGTCGA
ACACCACGTGCCCCAGTTCGGGCAAGGTCATCCTGGAGACGCTTAACTTCTCCGCCGCCGATCTGCCGCT
GGACTACGTGGGTCTGGCCATTCTCATCGTGAGCTTCCGGGTGCTCGCATATCTGGCTCTAAGACTTCGG
GCCCGACGCAAGGAGTAGCCGACATATATCCGAAATAACTGCTTGTTTTTTTTTTTTACCATTATTACCA
TCGTGTTTACTGTTTATTGCCCCCTCAAAAAGCTAATGTAATTATATTTGTGCCAATAAAAACAAGATAT
GACCTATAGAATACAAGTATTTCCCCTTCGAACATCCCCACAAGTAGACTTTGGATTTGTCTTCTAACCA
AAAGACTTACACACCTGCATACCTTACATCAAAAACTCGTTTATCGCTACATAAAACACCGGGATATATT
TTTTATATACATACTTTTCAAATCGCGCGCCCTCTTCATAATTCACCTCCACCACACCACGTTTCGTAGT
TGCTCTTTCGCTGTCTCCCACCCGCTCTCCGCAACACATTCACCTTTTGTTCGACGACCTTGGAGCGACT
GTCGTTAGTTCCGCGCGATTCGGTTCGCTCAAATGGTTCCGAGTGGTTCATTTCGTCTCAATAGAAATTA
GTAATAAATATTTGTATGTACAATTTATTTGCTCCAATATATTTGTATATATTTCCCTCACAGCTATATT
TATTCTAATTTAATATTATGACTTTTTAAGGTAATTTTTTGTGACCTGTTCGGAGTGATTAGCGTTACAA
TTTGAACTGAAAGTGACATCCAGTGTTTGTTCCTTGTGTAGATGCATCTCAAAAAAATGGTGGGCATAAT
AGTGTTGTTTATATATATCAAAAATAACAACTATAATAATAAGAATACATTTAATTTAGAAAATGCTTGG
ATTTCACTGGAACTAGGGCGCGCCTCCGGAACATAATGGTGCAGGGCGCTGACTTCCGCGTTTCCAGACT
TTACGAAACACGGAAACCGAAGACCATTCATGTTGTTGCTCAGGTCGCAGACGTTTTGCAGCAGCAGTCG
CTTCACGTTCGCTCGCGTATCGGTGATTCATTCTGCTAACCAGTAAGGCAACCCCGCCAGCCTAGCCGGG
TCCTCAACGACAGGAGCACGATCATGCGCACCCGTGGCCAGGGCCGCAAGCTTGCATGCCTGCAGGTTAC
TGTACATCCATACAGTAAGTACTGTACATCCATACAGTAAGTACTGTACATCCATACAGTAAGTACTGTA
CATCCATACAGTAAGTACTGTACATCCATACAGTAAGCGGAGACTCTAGCCCTAGGGCATGCCTGCAGGT
TACTGTACATCCATACAGTAAGTACTGTACATCCATACAGTAAGTACTGTACATCCATACAGTAAGCGGA
GACTCTAGCGCTAGCGCATGCCTGCAGGTTACTGTACATCCATACAGTAAGTACTGTACATCCATACAGT
AAGTACTGTACATCCATACAGTAAGTACTGTACATCCATACAGTAAGTACTGTACATCCATACAGTAAGC
GGAGACTCTAGCACTAGTGACGTCGAGCGCCGGAGTATAAATAGAGGCGCTTCGTCTACGGAGCGACAAT
TCAATTCAAACAAGCAAAGTGAACACGTCGCTAAGCGAAAGCTAAGCAAATAAACAAGCGCAGCTGAACA
AGCTAAACAATCTGCAGTAAAGTGCAAGTTAAAGTGAATCAATTAAAAGTAACCAGCAACCAAGTAAATC
AACTGCAACTACTGAAATCTGCCAAGAAGTAATTATTGAATACAAGAAGAGAACTCTGAATAGATCTAAA
AGGTAGGTTCAACCACTGATGCCTAGGCACACCGAAACGACTAACCCTAATTTCTTATCCTTTACTTCAG
GCAATTACAAATTATATAACAAAATGGGCAACAAATGCTGCAGCAAGCGACAGGATCAGGAACTGGCACT
GGCCTATCCCACTGGGGGCTACAAGAAATCCGACTACACCTTTGGCCAGACGCACATCAACAGCAGCGGC
GGCGGCAACATGGGCGGCGTTCTTGGCCAGAAGCATAACAACGGTGGCTCGCTGGACTCGCGCTACACGC
CCGATCCCAATCATCGGGGTCCGTTGAAAATCGGCGGAAAGGGCGGCGTTGACATCATCAGACCACGCGT
GATGGACAAAGACTGCGAAATGAAGCGCACCACCCTGGATAGCCCTCTGGGCAAGCTGGAACTGTCTGGG
TGCGAACAGGGCCTGCACCGTATCATCTTCCTGGGCAAAGGAACATCTGCCGCCGACGCCGTGGAAGTGC
CTGCCCCAGCCGCCGTGCTGGGCGGACCAGAGCCACTGATGCAGGCCACCGCCTGGCTCAACGCCTACTT
TCACCAGCCTGAGGCCATCGAGGAGTTCCCTGTGCCAGCCCTGCACCACCCAGTGTTCCAGCAGGAGAGC
TTTACCCGCCAGGTGCTGTGGAAACTGCTGAAAGTGGTGAAGTTCGGAGAGGTCATCAGCTACAGCCACC
TCGCTGCCCTCGCCGGCAATCCAGCTGCTACAGCCGCCGTTAAAACCGCCCTGAGCGGAAATCCCGTGCC
CATTCTGATCCCCTGCCACCGGGTGGTGCAGGGCGACCTGGACGTGGGAGGCTACGAGGGCGGGCTCGCC
GTGAAAGAGTGGCTGCTGGCCCACGAGGGCCACAGACTGGGCAAGCCTGGGCTGGGTAGCGTAAGCGGTA
GTACAATGGACAAAGACTGCGAAATGAAGCGCACCACCCTGGATAGCCCTCTGGGCAAGCTGGAACTGTC
TGGGTGCGAACAGGGCCTGCACCGTATCATCTTCCTGGGCAAAGGAACATCTGCCGCCGACGCCGTGGAA
GTGCCTGCCCCAGCCGCCGTGCTGGGCGGACCAGAGCCACTGATGCAGGCCACCGCCTGGCTCAACGCCT
ACTTTCACCAGCCTGAGGCCATCGAGGAGTTCCCTGTGCCAGCCCTGCACCACCCAGTGTTCCAGCAGGA
GAGCTTTACCCGCCAGGTGCTGTGGAAACTGCTGAAAGTGGTGAAGTTCGGAGAGGTCATCAGCTACAGC
CACCTCGCTGCCCTCGCCGGCAATCCAGCTGCTACAGCCGCCGTTAAAACCGCCCTGAGCGGAAATCCCG
TGCCCATTCTGATCCCCTGCCACCGGGTGGTGCAGGGCGACCTGGACGTGGGAGGCTACGAGGGCGGGCT
CGCCGTGAAAGAGTGGCTGCTGGCCCACGAGGGCCACAGACTGGGCAAGCCTGGGCTGGGTGTAAGCGGT
AGCAGTACCATGGACAAAGACTGCGAAATGAAGCGCACCACCCTGGATAGCCCTCTGGGCAAGCTGGAAC
TGTCTGGGTGCGAACAGGGCCTGCACCGTATCATCTTCCTGGGCAAAGGAACATCTGCCGCCGACGCCGT
GGAAGTGCCTGCCCCAGCCGCCGTGCTGGGCGGACCAGAGCCACTGATGCAGGCCACCGCCTGGCTCAAC
GCCTACTTTCACCAGCCTGAGGCCATCGAGGAGTTCCCTGTGCCAGCCCTGCACCACCCAGTGTTCCAGC
AGGAGAGCTTTACCCGCCAGGTGCTGTGGAAACTGCTGAAAGTGGTGAAGTTCGGAGAGGTCATCAGCTA
CAGCCACCTCGCTGCCCTCGCCGGCAATCCAGCTGCTACAGCCGCCGTTAAAACCGCCCTGAGCGGAAAT
CCCGTGCCCATTCTGATCCCCTGCCACCGGGTGGTGCAGGGCGACCTGGACGTGGGAGGCTACGAGGGCG
GGCTCGCCGTGAAAGAGTGGCTGCTGGCCCACGAGGGCCACAGACTGGGCAAGCCTGGGCTGGGTTCGGT
TGGTAGTAGTAGCACGATGGACAAAGACTGCGAAATGAAGCGCACCACCCTGGATAGCCCTCTGGGCAAG
CTGGAACTGTCTGGGTGCGAACAGGGCCTGCACCGTATCATCTTCCTGGGCAAAGGAACATCTGCCGCCG
ACGCCGTGGAAGTGCCTGCCCCAGCCGCCGTGCTGGGCGGACCAGAGCCACTGATGCAGGCCACCGCCTG
GCTCAACGCCTACTTTCACCAGCCTGAGGCCATCGAGGAGTTCCCTGTGCCAGCCCTGCACCACCCAGTG
TTCCAGCAGGAGAGCTTTACCCGCCAGGTGCTGTGGAAACTGCTGAAAGTGGTGAAGTTCGGAGAGGTCA
TCAGCTACAGCCACCTCGCTGCCCTCGCCGGCAATCCAGCTGCTACAGCCGCCGTTAAAACCGCCCTGAG
CGGAAATCCCGTGCCCATTCTGATCCCCTGCCACCGGGTGGTGCAGGGCGACCTGGACGTGGGAGGCTAC
GAGGGCGGGCTCGCCGTGAAAGAGTGGCTGCTGGCCCACGAGGGCCACAGACTGGGCAAGCCTGGGCTGG
GTTAGTGACTCGAGACTAGTTAATCTAGAATGAATCGTTTTTAAAATAACAAATCAATTGTTTTATAATA
TTCGTACGATTCTTTGATTATGTAATAAAATGTGATCATTAGGAAGATTACGAAAAATATAAAAAATATG
AGTTCTGTGTGTATAACAAATGCTGTAAACGCCACAATTGTGTTTGTTGCAAATAAACCCATGATTATTT
GATTAAAATTGTTGTTTTCTTTGTTCATAGACAATAGTGTGTTTTGCCTAAACGTGTACTGCATAAACTC
CATGCGAGTGTATAGCGAGCTAGTGGCTAACGCTTGCCCCACCAAAGTAGATTCGTCAAAATCCTCAATT
TCATCACCCTCCTCCAAGTTTAACATTTGGCCGTCGGAATTAACTTCTAAAGATGCCACATAATCTAATA
AATGAAATAGAGATTCAAACGTGGCGTCATCGTCCGTTTCGACCATTTCCGAAAAGAACTCGGGCATAAA
CTCTATGATTTCTCTGGACGTGGTGTTGTCGAAACTCTCAAAGTACGCAGTCAGGAACGTGCGCGACATG
TCGTCGGGAAACTCGCGCGGAAACATGTTGTTGTAACCGAACGGGTCCCATAGCGCCAAAACCAAATCTG
CCAGCGTCAATAGAATGAGCACGATGCCGACAATGGAGCTGGCTTGGATAGCGATTCGAGTTAACCTTGA
AGACGAAAGGGCCTCGTGATACGCCTATTTTTATAGGTTAATGTCATGATAATAATGGTTTCTTA
