>Addgene plasmid #87638 | LexAop2-myr::4xSNAPf | addgene partial sequence | sequence record 174553 | Addgene Partial NGS Result
CGATGCCGACAATGGAGCTGGCTTGGATAGCGATTCGAGTTAACCTTGAAGACGAAAGGGCCTCGTGATA
CGCCTATTTTTATAGGTTAATGTCATGATAATAATGGTTTCTTAGACTCAGGTGGCACTTTTCGGGGAAA
TGTGCGCGGAACCCCTATTTGTTTATTTTTCTAAATACATTCAAATATGTATCCGCTCATGAGACAATAA
CCCTGATAAATGCTTCAATAATATTGAAAAAGGAAGAGTATGAGTATTCAACATTTCCGTGTCGCCCTTA
TTCCCTTTTTTGCGGCATTTTGCCTTCCTGTTTTTGCTCACCCAGAAACGCTGGTGAAAGTAAAAGATGC
TGAAGATCAGTTGGGTGCACGAGTGGGTTACATCGAACTGGATCTCAACAGCGGTAAGATCCTTGAGAGT
TTTCGCCCCGAAGAACGTTTTCCAATGATGAGCACTTTTAAAGTTCTGCTATGTGGCGCGGTATTATCCC
GTATTGACGCCGGGCAAGAGCAACTCGGTCGCCGCATACACTATTCTCAGAATGACTTGGTTGAGTACTC
ACCAGTCACAGAAAAGCATCTTACGGATGGCATGACAGTAAGAGAATTATGCAGTGCTGCCATAACCATG
AGTGATAACACTGCGGCCAACTTACTTCTGACAACGATCGGAGGACCGAAGGAGCTAACCGCTTTTTTGC
ACAACATGGGGGATCATGTAACTCGCCTTGATCGTTGGGAACCGGAGCTGAATGAAGCCATACCAAACGA
CGAGCGTGACACCACGATGCCTGTAGCAATGGCAACAACGTTGCGCAAACTATTAACTGGCGAACTACTT
ACTCTAGCTTCCCGGCAACAATTAATAGACTGGATGGAGGCGGATAAAGTTGCAGGACCACTTCTGCGCT
CGGCCCTTCCGGCTGGCTGGTTTATTGCTGATAAATCTGGAGCCGGTGAGCGTGGGTCTCGCGGTATCAT
TGCAGCACTGGGGCCAGATGGTAAGCCCTCCCGTATCGTAGTTATCTACACGACGGGGAGTCAGGCAACT
ATGGATGAACGAAATAGACAGATCGCTGAGATAGGTGCCTCACTGATTAAGCATTGGTAACTGTCAGACC
AAGTTTACTCATATATACTTTAGATTGATTTAAAACTTCATTTTTAATTTAAAAGGATCTAGGTGAAGAT
CCTTTTTGATAATCTCATGACCAAAATCCCTTAACGTGAGTTTTCGTTCCACTGAGCGTCAGACCCCGTA
GAAAAGATCAAAGGATCTTCTTGAGATCCTTTTTTTCTGCGCGTAATCTGCTGCTTGCAAACAAAAAAAC
CACCGCTACCAGCGGTGGTTTGTTTGCCGGATCAAGAGCTACCAACTCTTTTTCCGAAGGTAACTGGCTT
CAGCAGAGCGCAGATACCAAATACTGTTCTTCTAGTGTAGCCGTAGTTAGGCCACCACTTCAAGAACTCT
GTAGCACCGCCTACATACCTCGCTCTGCTAATCCTGTTACCAGTGGCTGCTGCCAGTGGCGATAAGTCGT
GTCTTACCGGGTTGGACTCAAGACGATAGTTACCGGATAAGGCGCAGCGGTCGGGCTGAACGGGGGGTTC
GTGCACACAGCCCAGCTTGGAGCGAACGACCTACACCGAACTGAGATACCTACAGCGTGAGCTATGAGAA
AGCGCCACGCTTCCCGAAGGGAGAAAGGCGGACAGGTATCCGGTAAGCGGCAGGGTCGGAACAGGAGAGC
GCACGAGGGAGCTTCCAGGGGGAAACGCCTGGTATCTTTATAGTCCTGTCGGGTTTCGCCACCTCTGACT
TGAGCGTCGATTTTTGTGATGCTCGTCAGGGGGGCGGAGCCTATGGAAAAACGCCAGCAACGCGGCCTTT
TTACGGTTCCTGGCCTTTTGCTGGCCTTTTGCTCACATGTTACCGTCGACGATGTAGGTCACGGTCTCGA
AGCCGCGGTGCGGGTGCCAGGGCGTGCCCTTGGGCTCCCCGGGCGCGTACTCCACCTCACCCATCTGGTC
CATCATGATGAACGGGTCGAGGTGGCGGTAGTTGATCCCGGCGAACGCGCGGCGCACCGGGAAGCCCTCG
CCCTCGAAACCGCTGGGCGCGGTGGTCACGGTGAGCACGGGACGTGCGACGGCGTCGGCGGGTGCGGATA
CGCGGGGCAGCGTCAGCGGGTTCTCGACGGTCACGGCGGGCATGTCGACAAGCCGAACATATGGGCGCGC
CTAGTATGTATGTAAGTTAATAAAACCCATTTTTGCGGAAAGTAGATAAAAAAAACATTTTTTTTTTTTA
CTGCACTGGATATCATTGAACTTATCTGATCAGTTTTAAATTTACTTCGATCCAAGGGTATTTGATGTAC
CAGGTTCTTTCGATTACCTCTCACTCAAAATGACATTCCACTCAAAGTCAGCGCTGTTTGCCTCCTTCTC
TGTCCACAGAAATATCGCCGTCTCTTTCGCCGCTGCGTCCGCTATCTCTTTCGCCACCGTTTGTAGCGTT
ACGTAGCGTCAATGTCCGCCTTCAGTTGCATTTTGTCAGCGGTTTCGTGACGAAGCTCCAAGCGGTTTAC
GCCATCAATTAAACACAAAGTGCTGTGCCAAAACTCCTCTCGCTTCTTATTTTTGTTTGTTTTTTGAGTG
ATTGGGGTGGTGATTGGTTTTGGGTGGGTAAGCAGGGGAAAGTGTGAAAAATCCCGGCAATGGGCCAAGA
GGATCAGGAGCTATTAATTCGCGGAGGCAGCAAACACCCATCTGCCGAGCATCTGAACAATGTGAGTAGT
ACATGTGCATACATCTTAAGTTCACTTGATCTATAGGAACTGCGATTGCAACATCAAATTGTCTGCGGCG
TGAGAACTGCGACCCACAAAAATCCCAAACCGCAATTGCACAAACAAATAGTGACACGAAACAGATTATT
CTGGTAGCTGTTCTCGCTATATAAGACAATTTTTGAGATCATATCATGATCAAGACATCTAAAGGCATTC
ATTTTCGACTATATTCTTTTTTACAAAAAATATAACAACCAGATATTTTAAGCTGATCCTAGATGCACAA
AAAATAAATAAAAGTATAAACCTACTTCGTAGGATACTTCGGGGTACTTTTTGTTCGGGGTTAGATGAGC
ATAACGCTTGTAGTTGATATTTGAGATCCCCTATCATTGCAGGGTGACAGCGGAGCGGCTTCGCAGAGCT
GCATTAACCAGGGCTTCGGGCAGGCCAAAAACTACGGCACGCTCCGGCCACCCAGTCCGCCGGAGGACTC
CGGTTCAGGGAGCGGCCAACTAGCCGAGAACCTCACCTATGCCTGGCACAATATGGACATCTTTGGGGCG
GTCAATCAGCCGGGCTCCGGATGGCGGCAGCTGGTCAACCGGACACGCGGACTATTCTGCAACGAGCGAC
ACATACCGGCGCCCAGGAAACATTTGCTCAAGAACGGTGAGTTTCTATTCGCAGTCGGCTGATCTGTGTG
AAATCTTAATAAAGGGTCCAATTACCAATTTGAAACTCAGTTTGCGGCGTGGCCTATCCGGGCGAACTTT
TGGCCGTGATGGGCAGTTCCGGTGCCGGAAAGACGACCCTGCTGAATGCCCTTGCCTTTCGATCGCCGCA
GGGCATCCAAGTATCGCCATCCGGGATGCGACTGCTCAATGGCCAACCTGTGGACGCCAAGGAGATGCAG
GCCAGGTGCGCCTATGTCCAGCAGGATGACCTCTTTATCGGCTCCCTAACGGCCAGGGAACACCTGATTT
TCCAAGCCATGGTGCGGATGCCACGACATCTGACCTATCGGCAGCGAGTGGCCCGCGTGGATCAGGTGAT
CCAGGAGCTTTCGCTCAGCAAATGTCAGCACACGATCATCGGTGTGCCCGGCAGGGTGAAAGGTCTGTCC
GGCGGAGAAAGGAAGCGTCTGGCATTCGCCTCCGAGGCTCTAACCGATCCGCCGCTTCTGATCTGCGATG
AGCCCACCTCCGGACTGGACTCCTTTACCGCCCACAGCGTCGTCCAGGTGCTGAAGAAGCTGTCGCAGAA
GGGCAAGACCGTCATCCTGACCATTCATCAGCCGTCTTCCGAGCTGTTTGAGCTCTTTGACAAGATCCTT
CTGATGGCCGAGGGCAGGGTAGCTTTCTTGGGCACTCCCAGCGAAGCCGTCGACTTCTTTTCCTAGTGAG
TTCGATGTGTTTATTAAGGGTATCTAGTATTACATAACATCTCAACTCCTATCCAGCGTGGGTGCCCAGT
GTCCTACCAACTACAATCCGGCGGACTTTTACGTACAGGTGTTGGCCGTTGTGCCCGGACGGGAGATCGA
GTCCCGTGATCGGATCGCCAAGATATGCGACAATTTTGCCATTAGCAAAGTAGCCCGGGATATGGAGCAG
TTGTTGGCCACCAAAAATCTGGAGAAGCCACTGGAGCAGCCGGAGAATGGGTACACCTACAAGGCCACCT
GGTTCATGCAGTTCCGGGCGGTCCTGTGGCGATCCTGGCTGTCGGTGCTCAAGGAACCACTCCTCGTAAA
AGTGCGACTTATTCAGACAACGGTGAGTGGTTCCAGTGGAAACAAATGATATAACGCTTACAATTCTTGG
AAACAAATTCGCTAGATTTTAGATAGAATTGCCTGATTCCACACCCTTCTTAGTTTTTTTCAATGAGATG
TATAGTTTATAGTTTTGCAGAAGATAAATAAATTTCATTTAACTCGCGAATATTAATGAGATGCGAGTAA
CATTTTAATTTGCAGATGGTTGCCATCTTGATTGGCCTCATCTTTTTGGGCCAACAACTCACGCAAGTGG
GTGTGATGAATATCAACGGAGCCATCTTCCTCTTCCTGACCAACATGACCTTTCAAAACGTCTTTGCCAC
GATAAATGTAAGTCATGTTTAGAATACATTTGCATTTCAATAATTTACTAACTTTCTAATGAATCGATTC
GATTTAGGTGTTCACCTCAGAGCTGCCAGTTTTTATGAGGGAGGCCCGAAGTCGACTTTATCGCTGTGAC
ACATACTTTCTGGGCAAAACGATTGCCGAATTGCCGCTTTTTCTCACAGTGCCACTGGTCTTCACGGCGA
TTGCCTATCCGATGATCGGACTGCGGGCCGGAGTGCTGCACTTCTTCAACTGCCTGGCGCTGGTCACTCT
GGTGGCCAATGTGTCAACGTCCTTCGGATATCTAATATCCTGCGCCAGCTCCTCGACCTCGATGGCGCTG
TCTGTGGGTCCGCCGGTTATCATACCATTCCTGCTCTTTGGCGGCTTCTTCTTGAACTCGGGCTCGGTGC
CAGTATACCTCAAATGGTTGTCGTACCTCTCATGGTTCCGTTACGCCAACGAGGGTCTGCTGATTAACCA
ATGGGCGGACGTGGAGCCGGGCGAAATTAGCTGCACATCGTCGAACACCACGTGCCCCAGTTCGGGCAAG
GTCATCCTGGAGACGCTTAACTTCTCCGCCGCCGATCTGCCGCTGGACTACGTGGGTCTGGCCATTCTCA
TCGTGAGCTTCCGGGTGCTCGCATATCTGGCTCTAAGACTTCGGGCCCGACGCAAGGAGTAGCCGACATA
TATCCGAAATAACTGCTTGTTTTTTTTTTTTACCATTATTACCATCGTGTTTACTGTTTATTGCCCCCTC
AAAAAGCTAATGTAATTATATTTGTGCCAATAAAAACAAGATATGACCTATAGAATACAAGTATTTCCCC
TTCGAACATCCCCACAAGTAGACTTTGGATTTGTCTTCTAACCAAAAGACTTACACACCTGCATACCTTA
CATCAAAAACTCGTTTATCGCTACATAAAACACCGGGATATATTTTTTATATACATACTTTTCAAATCGC
GCGCCCTCTTCATAATTCACCTCCACCACACCACGTTTCGTAGTTGCTCTTTCGCTGTCTCCCACCCGCT
CTCCGCAACACATTCACCTTTTGTTCGACGACCTTGGAGCGACTGTCGTTAGTTCCGCGCGATTCGGTTC
GCTCAAATGGTTCCGAGTGGTTCATTTCGTCTCAATAGAAATTAGTAATAAATATTTGTATGTACAATTT
ATTTGCTCCAATATATTTGTATATATTTCCCTCACAGCTATATTTATTCTAATTTAATATTATGACTTTT
TAAGGTAATTTTTTGTGACCTGTTCGGAGTGATTAGCGTTACAATTTGAACTGAAAGTGACATCCAGTGT
TTGTTCCTTGTGTAGATGCATCTCAAAAAAATGGTGGGCATAATAGTGTTGTTTATATATATCAAAAATA
ACAACTATAATAATAAGAATACATTTAATTTAGAAAATGCTTGGATTTCACTGGAACTAGGGCGCGCCTC
CGGAACATAATGGTGCAGGGCGCTGACTTCCGCGTTTCCAGACTTTACGAAACACGGAAACCGAAGACCA
TTCATGTTGTTGCTCAGGTCGCAGACGTTTTGCAGCAGCAGTCGCTTCACGTTCGCTCGCGTATCGGTGA
TTCATTCTGCTAACCAGTAAGGCAACCCCGCCAGCCTAGCCGGGTCCTCAACGACAGGAGCACGATCATG
CGCACCCGTGGCCAGGGCCGCAAGCTTGCATGCCTGCAGGTTACTGTACATCCATACAGTAAGTACTGTA
CATCCATACAGTAAGTACTGTACATCCATACAGTAAGTACTGTACATCCATACAGTAAGTACTGTACATC
CATACAGTAAGCGGAGACTCTAGCCCTAGGGCATGCCTGCAGGTTACTGTACATCCATACAGTAAGTACT
GTACATCCATACAGTAAGTACTGTACATCCATACAGTAAGCGGAGACTCTAGCGCTAGCGCATGCCTGCA
GGTTACTGTACATCCATACAGTAAGTACTGTACATCCATACAGTAAGTACTGTACATCCATACAGTAAGT
ACTGTACATCCATACAGTAAGTACTGTACATCCATACAGTAAGCGGAGACTCTAGCACTAGTGACGTCGA
GCGCCGGAGTATAAATAGAGGCGCTTCGTCTACGGAGCGACAATTCAATTCAAACAAGCAAAGTGAACAC
GTCGCTAAGCGAAAGCTAAGCAAATAAACAAGCGCAGCTGAACAAGCTAAACAATCTGCAGTAAAGTGCA
AGTTAAAGTGAATCAATTAAAAGTAACCAGCAACCAAGTAAATCAACTGCAACTACTGAAATCTGCCAAG
AAGTAATTATTGAATACAAGAAGAGAACTCTGAATAGATCTAAAAGGTAGGTTCAACCACTGATGCCTAG
GCACACCGAAACGACTAACCCTAATTTCTTATCCTTTACTTCAGGCAATTACAAATTATATAACAAAATG
GGCAACAAATGCTGCAGCAAGCGACAGGATCAGGAACTGGCACTGGCCTATCCCACTGGGGGCTACAAGA
AATCCGACTACACCTTTGGCCAGACGCACATCAACAGCAGCGGCGGCGGCAACATGGGCGGCGTTCTTGG
CCAGAAGCATAACAACGGTGGCTCGCTGGACTCGCGCTACACGCCCGATCCCAATCATCGGGGTCCGTTG
AAAATCGGCGGAAAGGGCGGCGTTGACATCATCAGACCACGCGTGATGGACAAAGACTGCGAAATGAAGC
GCACCACCCTGGATAGCCCTCTGGGCAAGCTGGAACTGTCTGGGTGCGAACAGGGCCTGCACCGTATCAT
CTTCCTGGGCAAAGGAACATCTGCCGCCGACGCCGTGGAAGTGCCTGCCCCAGCCGCCGTGCTGGGCGGA
CCAGAGCCACTGATGC
